Addgene plasmid #81470: pDONR223_SPAG8_p.P344L
Purpose: Gateway Donor vector containing SPAG8 , part of the Target Accelerator Plasmid Collection.
Depositing lab: Jesse Boehm & William Hahn & David Root. Depositing organization: Broad Institute. Publication: Systematic Functional Interrogation of Rare Cancer Variants Identifies Oncogenic Alleles. Kim E, Ilic N, Shrestha Y, Zou L, Kamburov A, Zhu C, Yang X, Lubonja R, Tran N, Nguyen C, Lawrence MS, Piccioni F, Bagul M, Doench JG, Chouinard CR, Wu X, Hogstrom L, Natoli T, Tamayo P, Horn H, Corsello SM, Lage K, Root DE, Subramanian A, Golub TR, Getz G, Boehm JS, Hahn WC. Cancer Discov. 2016 Jul;6(7):714-26. doi: 10.1158/2159-8290.CD-16-0160. Epub 2016 May 4. PubMed 27147599.
Backbone
  Vector backbone: pDONR223
  Backbone manufacturer: Invitrogen
  Backbone size w/o insert (bp): 2790
  Vector type: Gateway Entry vector
Growth in bacteria
  Bacterial resistance: Spectinomycin, 50 μg/mL
  Growth temperature: 37°C
  Growth strain: DH5alpha
  Copy number: High Copy
Gene/Insert
  Gene/Insert name: SPAG8 (alt name: NM_172312.1)
  Species: H. sapiens (human)
  Mutation: E2D; E5G; P226L; P344L
  Entrez Gene: SPAG8 (a.k.a. BS-84, CILD28, CT142, HSD-1, SMP1, SPAG3, hSMP-1)
  Promoter: None
  Cloning method: Gateway Cloning
  Sequencing primers: 5′ M13pUC-fwd; 3′ M13-Rev
Terms and licenses: Academic/Nonprofit Terms; Industry Terms: Not Available to Industry
Depositor comments: Open state: NO stop codon immediately follows insert
How to cite: pDONR223_SPAG8_p.P344L was a gift from Jesse Boehm & William Hahn & David Root (Addgene plasmid # 81470 ; http://n2t.net/addgene:81470 ; RRID:Addgene_81470)
