[The description below was written by a language model from this plasmid's Addgene catalogue record and pLannotate feature annotations shown in this document.]
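Description:
pDONR223_SPAG8_p.P344L is a Gateway entry clone built on the Invitrogen pDONR223 backbone and carrying a variant allele of the human SPAG8 (sperm-associated antigen 8) open reading frame, based on reference transcript NM_172312.1. It belongs to the Target Accelerator Plasmid Collection, a resource assembled for systematic functional testing of rare cancer-associated variants. The plasmid is maintained in E. coli at high copy number from a ColE1/pUC-type origin. Selection is with spectinomycin through the aadA (SmR) aminoglycoside adenylyltransferase gene, which lies downstream of a class 1 integron Pc promoter fragment and a short remnant of a gentamicin resistance gene.

The SPAG8 coding sequence lies between two attL recombination sites, annotated by the software as attL3 and attL2. These sites allow LR Clonase-mediated transfer of the insert into any compatible Gateway destination vector. Although the construct is named for the P344L substitution, the record also lists E2D, E5G and P226L changes relative to the reference. The annotation software matches only part of the region between the att sites to SPAG8, marking it as a fragment. The insert is in the "open" configuration, with no stop codon immediately after the ORF, so it can be fused in frame to C-terminal tags supplied by a destination vector.

The entry vector provides no promoter for the insert, so expression depends on the destination construct. The rrnB T1 and T2 terminators upstream of the cassette insulate it from read-through transcription. A T7 promoter sits just outside attL2, and small lacI and lacZα fragments are backbone remnants. M13 primer sites flanking the cassette are used for sequence verification.
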