Features (pLannotate 1.2.2; 12 found; start..end, strand, type, name):
    121..213     +  CDS            lacI (fragment): lac repressor; lacI; The lac repressor binds to the lac operator to inhibit transcription in E. coli. This inhibition can be relieved by adding lactose or isopropyl-β-D-thiogalactopyranoside (IPTG).
    268..295     -  terminator     rrnB T2 terminator: transcription terminator T2 from the E. coli rrnB gene
    427..470     +  terminator     rrnB T1 terminator: Escherichia coli rrnB; transcription terminator T1 from the E. coli rrnB gene
    517..553     -  CDS            lacZα (fragment): LacZα fragment of β-galactosidase; lacZ fragment
    570..665     +  protein_bind   attL3: mutant version of attL; recombination site for the Gateway® LR reaction LR Clonase™
    671..1933    +  CDS            SPAG8 (fragment): SPAG8_HUMAN - Experimental evidence at protein level: Swiss-Prot protein existence level 1. Plays a role in spermatogenesis by enhancing the binding of CREM isoform tau to its coactivator FHL5 and increasing the FHL5- regulated transcriptional activation of CREM isoform tau (By similarity). Involved in the acrosome reaction and in binding of sperm to the zona pellucida (By similarity). Plays a role in regulation of the cell cycle by controlling progression through the G2/M phase, possibly by delaying the activation of CDK1 which is required for entry into mitosis (PubMed:19548270). May play a
   2176..2274    -  protein_bind   attL2: mutant version of attL; recombination site for the Gateway® LR reaction LR Clonase™
   2292..2310    -  promoter       T7 promoter: promoter for bacteriophage T7 RNA polymerase
   2500..2523    +  promoter       Pc promoter (fragment): intI1 (promoter lies within the coding sequence); class 1 integron promoter
   2699..2755    +  CDS            GmR (fragment): gentamycin acetyltransferase; aacC1; confers resistance to gentamycin
   2762..3553    +  CDS            SmR: aminoglycoside adenylyltransferase (Murphy, 1985); aadA; confers resistance to spectinomycin and streptomycin
   3646..4234    +  rep_origin     ori: high-copy-number ColE1/pMB1/pBR322/pUC origin of replication
>Addgene plasmid #81470 | pDONR223_SPAG8_p.P344L | addgene full sequence | sequence record 167266 | Addgene NGS result
CTTTCCTGCGTTATCCCCTGATTCTGTGGATAACCGTATTACCGCCTTTGAGTGAGCTGATACCGCTCGC
CGCAGCCGAACGACCGAGCGCAGCGAGTCAGTGAGCGAGGAAGCGGAAGAGCGCCCAATACGCAAACCGC
CTCTCCCCGCGCGTTGGCCGATTCATTAATGCAGCTGGCACGACAGGTTTCCCGACTGGAAAGCGGGCAG
TGAGCGCAACGCAATTAATACGCGTACCGCTAGCCAGGAAGAGTTTGTAGAAACGCAAAAAGGCCATCCG
TCAGGATGGCCTTCTGCTTAGTTTGATGCCTGGCAGTTTATGGCGGGCGTCCTGCCCGCCACCCTCCGGG
CCGTTGCTTCACAACGTTCAAATCCGCTCCCGGCGGATTTGTCCTACTCAGGAGAGCGTTCACCGACAAA
CAACAGATAAAACGAAAGGCCCAGTCTTCCGACTGAGCCTTTCGTTTTATTTGATGCCTGGCAGTTCCCT
ACTCTCGCGTTAACGCTAGCATGGATGTTTTCCCAGTCACGACGTTGTAAAACGACGGCCAGTCTTAAGC
TCGGGCCCCAAATAATGATTTTATTTTGACTGATAGTGACCTGTTCGTTGCAACAAATTGATGAGCAATG
CTTTTTTATAATGCCAACTTTGTACAAAAAAGTTGGCACCATGGATACCAACGGGTCTACGGAGGGATCG
CGGTCGCGGTCGCGATCTTTAGACATACAGCCCAGCTCCGAAGGACTGGGGCCCACTTCGGAACCGTTTC
CTTCTTCAGATGACAGTCCCAGGTCGGCCCTGGCAGCTGCAACCGCAGCAGCTGCAGCGGCTGCATCAGC
TGCTGCAGCTACTGCAGCCTTCACCACTGCCAAAGCAGCTGCATTATCTACAAAGACCCCAGCGCCCTGT
TCTGAGTTCATGGAGCCGTCCTCTGACCCCAGCCTTCTTGGGGAGCCCTGTGCGGGACCCGGCTTTACCC
ACAATATAGCCCATGGGAGTCTTGGCTTTGAGCCCGTCTATGTTTCCTGTATTGCTCAGGACACTTGCAC
TACAACTGACCATAGTTCTAATCCTGGCCCTGTTCCAGGCTCTAGCTCTGGGCCTGTTCTTGGTTCCAGC
TCAGGTGCTGGCCATGGCTCTGGCTCTGGCTCTGGTCCTGGCTGTGGCTCTGTCCCTGGCTCTGGCTCTG
GTCCTGGTCCTGGCTCTGGTCCTGGCTCTGGTCCTGGTCATGGCTCTGGCTCTCATCCTGGTCCTGCCTC
TGGGCCTGGTCCAGACACTGGCCCTGACTCTGAGCTCAGCCCCTGTATTCCTCCAGGGTTCAGAAACCTG
GTGGCAGATCGGGTCCTTAACTATACCTCCTGGAGTCAGCACTGCCCCTGGGAGCCCCAGAAACAACCAC
CTTGGGAATTTTTGCAAGTCTTAGAACCGGGTGCCCGAGGATTATGGAAACCCCCAGACATTAAAGGGAA
GCTTATGGTTTGCTATGAAACTTTGCCGCGGGGCCAGTGCCTCCTCTACAACTGGGAGGAAGAGAGAGCC
ACCAACCACCTGGATCAAGTCCCAAGCATGCAGGATGGCTCTGAGAGTTTTTTCTTCCGACACGGACACC
GGGGACTGCTGACTATGCAACTAAAGTCACCCATGCCCTCCAGCACCACCCAGAAAGACTCGTACCAGCC
ACCAGGAAACGTCTATTGGCTACTTCGAGGGAAGCGTGAAGCCATGCTGGAGATGCTCCTGCAGCATCAG
ATCTGTAAAGAGGTGCAGGCAGAACAGGAACCCACAAGGAAGCTCTTCGAGGTTGAGTCTGTGACACACC
ATGACTACCGAATGGAGCTGGCACAAGCAGGGACTCCTGCCCCAACAAAGCCTCACGACTACCGCCAGGA
GCAACCTGAGACCTTCTGGATACAGAGGGCACCACAGCTGCCGACATGGTGGCCATTGCCCACCCAGGTA
CCAGCAGCAGAAGACTATCTGACTTGGAAAGAATGGGGGTTTACAGGAGTCCAGGAGGTCCTTTCCGCTC
TCCTAAGAGCCACACCTGGTGAATACTCAGTAAACATTTGCGGAATGAATGAACACCCTGTCTGCAGCAG
GACATGGACAAATAGGCTCTGCCATCAGGAAATGGGAAGCAAGAAAACGGTAACTCAAGAGGACAGAGGC
TGGTGCCCAACTTTCTTGTACAAAGTTGGCATTATAAGAAAGCATTGCTTATCAATTTGTTGCAACGAAC
AGGTCACTATCAGTCAAAATAAAATCATTATTTGCCATCCAGCTGATATCCCCTATAGTGAGTCGTATTA
CATGGTCATAGCTGTTTCCTGGCAGCTCTGGCCCGTGTCTCAAAATCTCTGATGTTACATTGCACAAGAT
AAAAATATATCATCATGCCTCCTCTAGACCAGCCAGGACAGAAATGCCTCGACTTCGCTGCTACCCAAGG
TTGCCGGGTGACGCACACCGTGGAAACGGATGAAGGCACGAACCCAGTGGACATAAGCCTGTTCGGTTCG
TAAGCTGTAATGCAAGTAGCGTATGCGCTCACGCAACTGGTCCAGAACCTTGACCGAACGCAGCGGTGGT
AACGGCGCAGTGGCGGTTTTCATGGCTTGTTATGACTGTTTTTTTGGGGTACAGTCTATGCCTCGGGCAT
CCAAGCAGCAAGCGCGTTACGCCGTGGGTCGATGTTTGATGTTATGGAGCAGCAACGATGTTACGCAGCA
GGGCAGTCGCCCTAAAACAAAGTTAAACATTATGAGGGAAGCGGTGATCGCCGAAGTATCGACTCAACTA
TCAGAGGTAGTTGGCGTCATCGAGCGCCATCTCGAACCGACGTTGCTGGCCGTACATTTGTACGGCTCCG
CAGTGGATGGCGGCCTGAAGCCACACAGTGATATTGATTTGCTGGTTACGGTGACCGTAAGGCTTGATGA
AACAACGCGGCGAGCTTTGATCAACGACCTTTTGGAAACTTCGGCTTCCCCTGGAGAGAGCGAGATTCTC
CGCGCTGTAGAAGTCACCATTGTTGTGCACGACGACATCATTCCGTGGCGTTATCCAGCTAAGCGCGAAC
TGCAATTTGGAGAATGGCAGCGCAATGACATTCTTGCAGGTATCTTCGAGCCAGCCACGATCGACATTGA
TCTGGCTATCTTGCTGACAAAAGCAAGAGAACATAGCGTTGCCTTGGTAGGTCCAGCGGCGGAGGAACTC
TTTGATCCGGTTCCTGAACAGGATCTATTTGAGGCGCTAAATGAAACCTTAACGCTATGGAACTCGCCGC
CCGACTGGGCTGGCGATGAGCGAAATGTAGTGCTTACGTTGTCCCGCATTTGGTACAGCGCAGTAACCGG
CAAAATCGCGCCGAAGGATGTCGCTGCCGACTGGGCAATGGAGCGCCTGCCGGCCCAGTATCAGCCCGTC
ATACTTGAAGCTAGACAGGCTTATCTTGGACAAGAAGAAGATCGCTTGGCCTCGCGCGCAGATCAGTTGG
AAGAATTTGTCCACTACGTGAAAGGCGAGATCACCAAGGTAGTCGGCAAATAACCCTCGAGCCACCCATG
ACCAAAATCCCTTAACGTGAGTTACGCGTCGTTCCACTGAGCGTCAGACCCCGTAGAAAAGATCAAAGGA
TCTTCTTGAGATCCTTTTTTTCTGCGCGTAATCTGCTGCTTGCAAACAAAAAAACCACCGCTACCAGCGG
TGGTTTGTTTGCCGGATCAAGAGCTACCAACTCTTTTTCCGAAGGTAACTGGCTTCAGCAGAGCGCAGAT
ACCAAATACTGTTCTTCTAGTGTAGCCGTAGTTAGGCCACCACTTCAAGAACTCTGTAGCACCGCCTACA
TACCTCGCTCTGCTAATCCTGTTACCAGTGGCTGCTGCCAGTGGCGATAAGTCGTGTCTTACCGGGTTGG
ACTCAAGACGATAGTTACCGGATAAGGCGCAGCGGTCGGGCTGAACGGGGGGTTCGTGCACACAGCCCAG
CTTGGAGCGAACGACCTACACCGAACTGAGATACCTACAGCGTGAGCTATGAGAAAGCGCCACGCTTCCC
GAAGGGAGAAAGGCGGACAGGTATCCGGTAAGCGGCAGGGTCGGAACAGGAGAGCGCACGAGGGAGCTTC
CAGGGGGAAACGCCTGGTATCTTTATAGTCCTGTCGGGTTTCGCCACCTCTGACTTGAGCGTCGATTTTT
GTGATGCTCGTCAGGGGGGCGGAGCCTATGGAAAAACGCCAGCAACGCGGCCTTTTTACGGTTCCTGGCC
TTTTGCTGGCCTTTTGCTCACATGTT
