>Addgene plasmid #81470 | pDONR223_SPAG8_p.P344L | depositor partial sequence | sequence record 154789 | Insert sequence
ATGGATACCAACGGGTCTACGGAGGGATCGCGGTCGCGGTCGCGATCTTTAGACATACAGCCCAGCTCCG
AAGGACTGGGGCCCACTTCGGAACCGTTTCCTTCTTCAGATGACAGTCCCAGGTCGGCCCTGGCAGCTGC
AACCGCAGCAGCTGCAGCGGCTGCATCAGCTGCTGCAGCTACTGCAGCCTTCACCACTGCCAAAGCAGCT
GCATTATCTACAAAGACCCCAGCGCCCTGTTCTGAGTTCATGGAGCCGTCCTCTGACCCCAGCCTTCTTG
GGGAGCCCTGTGCGGGACCCGGCTTTACCCACAATATAGCCCATGGGAGTCTTGGCTTTGAGCCCGTCTA
TGTTTCCTGTATTGCTCAGGACACTTGCACTACAACTGACCATAGTTCTAATCCTGGCCCTGTTCCAGGC
TCTAGCTCTGGGCCTGTTCTTGGTTCCAGCTCAGGTGCTGGCCATGGCTCTGGCTCTGGCTCTGGTCCTG
GCTGTGGCTCTGTCCCTGGCTCTGGCTCTGGTCCTGGTCCTGGCTCTGGTCCTGGCTCTGGTCCTGGTCA
TGGCTCTGGCTCTCATCCTGGTCCTGCCTCTGGGCCTGGTCCAGACACTGGCCCTGACTCTGAGCTCAGC
CCCTGTATTCCTCCAGGGTTCAGAAACCTGGTGGCAGATCGGGTCCTTAACTATACCTCCTGGAGTCAGC
ACTGCCCCTGGGAGCCCCAGAAACAACCACCTTGGGAATTTTTGCAAGTCTTAGAACCGGGTGCCCGAGG
ATTATGGAAACCCCCAGACATTAAAGGGAAGCTTATGGTTTGCTATGAAACTTTGCCGCGGGGCCAGTGC
CTCCTCTACAACTGGGAGGAAGAGAGAGCCACCAACCACCTGGATCAAGTCCCAAGCATGCAGGATGGCT
CTGAGAGTTTTTTCTTCCGACACGGACACCGGGGACTGCTGACTATGCAACTAAAGTCACCCATGCCCTC
CAGCACCACCCAGAAAGACTCGTACCAGCCACCAGGAAACGTCTATTGGCTACTTCGAGGGAAGCGTGAA
GCCATGCTGGAGATGCTCCTGCAGCATCAGATCTGTAAAGAGGTGCAGGCAGAACAGGAACCCACAAGGA
AGCTCTTCGAGGTTGAGTCTGTGACACACCATGACTACCGAATGGAGCTGGCACAAGCAGGGACTCCTGC
CCCAACAAAGCCTCACGACTACCGCCAGGAGCAACCTGAGACCTTCTGGATACAGAGGGCACCACAGCTG
CCGACATGGTGGCCATTGCCCACCCAGGTACCAGCAGCAGAAGACTATCTGACTTGGAAAGAATGGGGGT
TTACAGGAGTCCAGGAGGTCCTTTCCGCTCTCCTAAGAGCCACACCTGGTGAATACTCAGTAAACATTTG
CGGAATGAATGAACACCCTGTCTGCAGCAGGACATGGACAAATAGGCTCTGCCATCAGGAAATGGGAAGC
AAGAAAACGGTAACTCAAGAGGACAGAGGCTGG
