>Addgene plasmid #81470 | pDONR223_SPAG8_p.P344L | addgene partial sequence | sequence record 156480 | M13-F20 5'-TGTAAAACGACGGCCAGT-3'
TTCGTTGCAACAAATTGATGAGCAATGCTTTTTTATAATGCCAACTTTGTACAAAAAAGTTGGCACCATG
GATACCAACGGGTCTACGGAGGGATCGCGGTCGCGGTCGCGATCTTTAGACATACAGCCCAGCTCCGAAG
GACTGGGGCCCACTTCGGAACCGTTTCCTTCTTCAGATGACAGTCCCAGGTCGGCCCTGGCAGCTGCAAC
CGCAGCAGCTGCAGCGGCTGCATCAGCTGCTGCAGCTACTGCAGCCTTCACCACTGCCAAAGCAGCTGCA
TTATCTACAAAGACCCCAGCGCCCTGTTCTGAGTTCATGGAGCCGTCCTCTGACCCCAGCCTTCTTGGGG
AGCCCTGTGCGGGACCCGGCTTTACCCACAATATAGCCCATGGGAGTCTTGGCTTTGAGCCCGTCTATGT
TTCCTGTATTGCTCAGGACACTTGCACTACAACTGACCATAGTTCTAATCCTGGCCCTGTTCCAGGCTCT
AGCTCTGGGCCTGTTCTTGGTTCCAGCTCAGGTGCTGGCCATGGCTCTGGCTCTGGCTCTGGTCCTGGCT
GTGGCTCTGTCCCTGGCTCTGGCTCTGGTCCTGGTCCTGGCTCTGGTCCTGGCTCTGGTCCTGGTCATGG
CTCTGGCTCTCATCCTGGTCCTGCCTCTGGGCCTGGTCCAGACACTGGCCCTGACTCTGAGCTCAGCCCC
TGTATTCCTCCAGGGTTCAGAAACCTGGTGGCAGATCGGGTCCTTAACTATACCTCCTGGAGTCAGCACT
GCCCCTGGGAGCCCCAGAAACAACCACCTTGGGAATTTTTGCAAGTCTTAGAACCGGGTGCCCGAGGATT
ATGGAAACCCCCAGACATTAAAGGGAAGCTTATGGTTTGCTATGAAACTTTGCCGCGGGGCCAGTGCCTC
CTCTACAACTGGGAGGAAGAGAGAGCCACCAACCACCTGGATCAAGTCCCAAGCATGCAGGATGGCTCTG
AGAGTTTTTTCTTCCGACACGGA
